>Addgene plasmid #44720 | pCas9D10A_GFP | depositor full sequence | sequence record 179979 | pCas9D10A_GFP sequence 9270 bps
ACGCGTTGACATTGATTATTGACTAGTTATTAATAGTAATCAATTACGGGGTCATTAGTTCATAGCCCAT
ATATGGAGTTCCGCGTTACATAACTTACGGTAAATGGCCCGCCTGGCTGACCGCCCAACGACCCCCGCCC
ATTGACGTCAATAATGACGTATGTTCCCATAGTAACGCCAATAGGGACTTTCCATTGACGTCAATGGGTG
GAGTATTTACGGTAAACTGCCCACTTGGCAGTACATCAAGTGTATCATATGCCAAGTACGCCCCCTATTG
ACGTCAATGACGGTAAATGGCCCGCCTGGCATTATGCCCAGTACATGACCTTATGGGACTTTCCTACTTG
GCAGTACATCTACGTATTAGTCATCGCTATTACCATGGTCGAGGTGAGCCCCACGTTCTGCTTCACTCTC
CCCATCTCCCCCCCCTCCCCACCCCCAATTTTGTATTTATTTATTTTTTAATTATTTTGTGCAGCGATGG
GGGCGGGGGGGGGGGGGGCGCGCGCCAGGCGGGGCGGGGCGGGGCGAGGGGCGGGGCGGGGCGAGGCGGA
GAGGTGCGGCGGCAGCCAATCAGAGCGGCGCGCTCCGAAAGTTTCCTTTTATGGCGAGGCGGCGGCGGCG
GCGGCCCTATAAAAAGCGAAGCGCGCGGCGGGCGGGAGTCGCTGCGTTGCCTTCGCCCCGTGCCCCGCTC
CGCGCCGCCTCGCGCCGCCCGCCCCGGCTCTGACTGACCGCGTTACTCCCACAGGTGAGCGGGCGGGACG
GCCCTTCTCCTCCGGGCTGTAATTAGCGCTTGGTTTAATGACGGCTCGTTTCTTTTCTGTGGCTGCGTGA
AAGCCTTAAAGGGCTCCGGGAGGGCCCTTTGTGCGGGGGGGAGCGGCTCGGGGGGTGCGTGCGTGTGTGT
GTGCGTGGGGAGCGCCGCGTGCGGCCCGCGCTGCCCGGCGGCTGTGAGCGCTGCGGGCGCGGCGCGGGGC
TTTGTGCGCTCCGCGTGTGCGCGAGGGGAGCGCGGCCGGGGGCGGTGCCCCGCGGTGCGGGGGGGCTGCG
AGGGGAACAAAGGCTGCGTGCGGGGTGTGTGCGTGGGGGGGTGAGCAGGGGGTGTGGGCGCGGCGGTCGG
GCTGTAACCCCCCCCTGCACCCCCCTCCCCGAGTTGCTGAGCACGGCCCGGCTTCGGGTGCGGGGCTCCG
TACGGGGCGTGGCGCGGGGCTCGCCGTGCCGGGCGGGGGGTGGCGGCAGGTGGGGGTGCCGGGCGGGGCG
GGGCCGCCTCGGGCCGGGGAGGGCTCGGGGGAGGGGCGCGGCGGCCCCCGGAGCGCCGGCGGCTGTCGAG
GCGCGGCGAGCCGCAGCCATTGCCTTTTATGGTAATCGTGCGAGAGGGCGCAGGGACTTCCTTTGTCCCA
AATCTGTGCGGAGCCGAAATCTGGGAGGCGCCGCCGCACCCCCTCTAGCGGGCGCGGGGCGAAGCGGTGC
GGCGCCGGCAGGAAGGAAATGGGCGGGGAGGGCCTTCGTGCGTCGCCGCGCCGCCGTCCCCTTCTCCCTC
TCCAGCCTCGGGGCTGTCCGCGGGGGGACGGCTGCCTTCGGGGGGGACGGGGCAGGGCGGGGTTCGGCTT
CTGGCGTGTGACCGGCGGCTCTAGCGCCTCTGCTAACCATGTTCATGCCTTCTTCTTTTTCCTACAGCTC
CTGGGCAACGTGCTGGTTATTGTGCTGTCTCATCATTTTGGCAAAGAATTCGCGGCCGCCACCATGGACA
AGAAGTACTCCATTGGGCTCGCTATCGGCACAAACAGCGTCGGCTGGGCCGTCATTACGGACGAGTACAA
GGTGCCGAGCAAAAAATTCAAAGTTCTGGGCAATACCGATCGCCACAGCATAAAGAAGAACCTCATTGGC
GCCCTCCTGTTCGACTCCGGGGAGACGGCCGAAGCCACGCGGCTCAAAAGAACAGCACGGCGCAGATATA
CCCGCAGAAAGAATCGGATCTGCTACCTGCAGGAGATCTTTAGTAATGAGATGGCTAAGGTGGATGACTC
TTTCTTCCATAGGCTGGAGGAGTCCTTTTTGGTGGAGGAGGATAAAAAGCACGAGCGCCACCCAATCTTT
GGCAATATCGTGGACGAGGTGGCGTACCATGAAAAGTACCCAACCATATATCATCTGAGGAAGAAGCTTG
TAGACAGTACTGATAAGGCTGACTTGCGGTTGATCTATCTCGCGCTGGCGCATATGATCAAATTTCGGGG
ACACTTCCTCATCGAGGGGGACCTGAACCCAGACAACAGCGATGTCGACAAACTCTTTATCCAACTGGTT
CAGACTTACAATCAGCTTTTCGAAGAGAACCCGATCAACGCATCCGGAGTTGACGCCAAAGCAATCCTGA
GCGCTAGGCTGTCCAAATCCCGGCGGCTCGAAAACCTCATCGCACAGCTCCCTGGGGAGAAGAAGAACGG
CCTGTTTGGTAATCTTATCGCCCTGTCACTCGGGCTGACCCCCAACTTTAAATCTAACTTCGACCTGGCC
GAAGATGCCAAGCTTCAACTGAGCAAAGACACCTACGATGATGATCTCGACAATCTGCTGGCCCAGATCG
GCGACCAGTACGCAGACCTTTTTTTGGCGGCAAAGAACCTGTCAGACGCCATTCTGCTGAGTGATATTCT
GCGAGTGAACACGGAGATCACCAAAGCTCCGCTGAGCGCTAGTATGATCAAGCGCTATGATGAGCACCAC
CAAGACTTGACTTTGCTGAAGGCCCTTGTCAGACAGCAACTGCCTGAGAAGTACAAGGAAATTTTCTTCG
ATCAGTCTAAAAATGGCTACGCCGGATACATTGACGGCGGAGCAAGCCAGGAGGAATTTTACAAATTTAT
TAAGCCCATCTTGGAAAAAATGGACGGCACCGAGGAGCTGCTGGTAAAGCTTAACAGAGAAGATCTGTTG
CGCAAACAGCGCACTTTCGACAATGGAAGCATCCCCCACCAGATTCACCTGGGCGAACTGCACGCTATCC
TCAGGCGGCAAGAGGATTTCTACCCCTTTTTGAAAGATAACAGGGAAAAGATTGAGAAAATCCTCACATT
TCGGATACCCTACTATGTAGGCCCCCTCGCCCGGGGAAATTCCAGATTCGCGTGGATGACTCGCAAATCA
GAAGAGACCATCACTCCCTGGAACTTCGAGGAAGTCGTGGATAAGGGGGCCTCTGCCCAGTCCTTCATCG
AAAGGATGACTAACTTTGATAAAAATCTGCCTAACGAAAAGGTGCTTCCTAAACACTCTCTGCTGTACGA
GTACTTCACAGTTTATAACGAGCTCACCAAGGTCAAATACGTCACAGAAGGGATGAGAAAGCCAGCATTC
CTGTCTGGAGAGCAGAAGAAAGCTATCGTGGACCTCCTCTTCAAGACGAACCGGAAAGTTACCGTGAAAC
AGCTCAAAGAAGACTATTTCAAAAAGATTGAATGTTTCGACTCTGTTGAAATCAGCGGAGTGGAGGATCG
CTTCAACGCATCCCTGGGAACGTATCACGATCTCCTGAAAATCATTAAAGACAAGGACTTCCTGGACAAT
GAGGAGAACGAGGACATTCTTGAGGACATTGTCCTCACCCTTACGTTGTTTGAAGATAGGGAGATGATTG
AAGAACGCTTGAAAACTTACGCTCATCTCTTCGACGACAAAGTCATGAAACAGCTCAAGAGGCGCCGATA
TACAGGATGGGGGCGGCTGTCAAGAAAACTGATCAATGGGATCCGAGACAAGCAGAGTGGAAAGACAATC
CTGGATTTTCTTAAGTCCGATGGATTTGCCAACCGGAACTTCATGCAGTTGATCCATGATGACTCTCTCA
CCTTTAAGGAGGACATCCAGAAAGCACAAGTTTCTGGCCAGGGGGACAGTCTTCACGAGCACATCGCTAA
TCTTGCAGGTAGCCCAGCTATCAAAAAGGGAATACTGCAGACCGTTAAGGTCGTGGATGAACTCGTCAAA
GTAATGGGAAGGCATAAGCCCGAGAATATCGTTATCGAGATGGCCCGAGAGAACCAAACTACCCAGAAGG
GACAGAAGAACAGTAGGGAAAGGATGAAGAGGATTGAAGAGGGTATAAAAGAACTGGGGTCCCAAATCCT
TAAGGAACACCCAGTTGAAAACACCCAGCTTCAGAATGAGAAGCTCTACCTGTACTACCTGCAGAACGGC
AGGGACATGTACGTGGATCAGGAACTGGACATCAATCGGCTCTCCGACTACGACGTGGATCATATCGTGC
CCCAGTCTTTTCTCAAAGATGATTCTATTGATAATAAAGTGTTGACAAGATCCGATAAAAATAGAGGGAA
GAGTGATAACGTCCCCTCAGAAGAAGTTGTCAAGAAAATGAAAAATTATTGGCGGCAGCTGCTGAACGCC
AAACTGATCACACAACGGAAGTTCGATAATCTGACTAAGGCTGAACGAGGTGGCCTGTCTGAGTTGGATA
AAGCCGGCTTCATCAAAAGGCAGCTTGTTGAGACACGCCAGATCACCAAGCACGTGGCCCAAATTCTCGA
TTCACGCATGAACACCAAGTACGATGAAAATGACAAACTGATTCGAGAGGTGAAAGTTATTACTCTGAAG
TCTAAGCTGGTCTCAGATTTCAGAAAGGACTTTCAGTTTTATAAGGTGAGAGAGATCAACAATTACCACC
ATGCGCATGATGCCTACCTGAATGCAGTGGTAGGCACTGCACTTATCAAAAAATATCCCAAGCTTGAATC
TGAATTTGTTTACGGAGACTATAAAGTGTACGATGTTAGGAAAATGATCGCAAAGTCTGAGCAGGAAATA
GGCAAGGCCACCGCTAAGTACTTCTTTTACAGCAATATTATGAATTTTTTCAAGACCGAGATTACACTGG
CCAATGGAGAGATTCGGAAGCGACCACTTATCGAAACAAACGGAGAAACAGGAGAAATCGTGTGGGACAA
GGGTAGGGATTTCGCGACAGTCCGGAAGGTCCTGTCCATGCCGCAGGTGAACATCGTTAAAAAGACCGAA
GTACAGACCGGAGGCTTCTCCAAGGAAAGTATCCTCCCGAAAAGGAACAGCGACAAGCTGATCGCACGCA
AAAAAGATTGGGACCCCAAGAAATACGGCGGATTCGATTCTCCTACAGTCGCTTACAGTGTACTGGTTGT
GGCCAAAGTGGAGAAAGGGAAGTCTAAAAAACTCAAAAGCGTCAAGGAACTGCTGGGCATCACAATCATG
GAGCGATCAAGCTTCGAAAAAAACCCCATCGACTTTCTCGAGGCGAAAGGATATAAAGAGGTCAAAAAAG
ACCTCATCATTAAGCTTCCCAAGTACTCTCTCTTTGAGCTTGAAAACGGCCGGAAACGAATGCTCGCTAG
TGCGGGCGAGCTGCAGAAAGGTAACGAGCTGGCACTGCCCTCTAAATACGTTAATTTCTTGTATCTGGCC
AGCCACTATGAAAAGCTCAAAGGGTCTCCCGAAGATAATGAGCAGAAGCAGCTGTTCGTGGAACAACACA
AACACTACCTTGATGAGATCATCGAGCAAATAAGCGAATTCTCCAAAAGAGTGATCCTCGCCGACGCTAA
CCTCGATAAGGTGCTTTCTGCTTACAATAAGCACAGGGATAAGCCCATCAGGGAGCAGGCAGAAAACATT
ATCCACTTGTTTACTCTGACCAACTTGGGCGCGCCTGCAGCCTTCAAGTACTTCGACACCACCATAGACA
GAAAGCGGTACACCTCTACAAAGGAGGTCCTGGACGCCACACTGATTCATCAGTCAATTACGGGGCTCTA
TGAAACAAGAATCGACCTCTCTCAGCTCGGTGGAGACAGCAGGGCTGACCCCAAGAAGAAGAGGAAGGTG
AGGTCCGGCGGCGGAGAGGGCAGAGGAAGTCTTCTAACATGCGGTGACGTGGAGGAGAATCCCGGCCCAA
TGGTGAGCAAGGGCGAGGAGCTGTTCACCGGGGTGGTGCCCATCCTGGTCGAGCTGGACGGCGACGTAAA
CGGCCACAAGTTCAGCGTGTCCGGCGAGGGCGAGGGCGATGCCACCTACGGCAAGCTGACCCTGAAGTTC
ATCTGCACCACCGGCAAGCTGCCCGTGCCCTGGCCCACCCTCGTGACCACCCTGACCTACGGCGTGCAGT
GCTTCAGCCGCTACCCCGACCACATGAAGCAGCACGACTTCTTCAAGTCCGCCATGCCCGAAGGCTACGT
CCAGGAGCGCACCATCTTCTTCAAGGACGACGGCAACTACAAGACCCGCGCCGAGGTGAAGTTCGAGGGC
GACACCCTGGTGAACCGCATCGAGCTGAAGGGCATCGACTTCAAGGAGGACGGCAACATCCTGGGGCACA
AGCTGGAGTACAACTACAACAGCCACAACGTCTATATCATGGCCGACAAGCAGAAGAACGGCATCAAGGT
GAACTTCAAGATCCGCCACAACATCGAGGACGGCAGCGTGCAGCTCGCCGACCACTACCAGCAGAACACC
CCCATCGGCGACGGCCCCGTGCTGCTGCCCGACAACCACTACCTGAGCACCCAGTCCGCCCTGAGCAAAG
ACCCCAACGAGAAGCGCGATCACATGGTCCTGCTGGAGTTCGTGACCGCCGCCGGGATCACTCTCGGCAT
GGACGAGCTGTACAAGTAACTGCAGCGCGGGGATCTCATGCTGGAGTTCTTCGCCCACCCCAACTTGTTT
ATTGCAGCTTATAATGGTTACAAATAAAGCAATAGCATCACAAATTTCACAAATAAAGCATTTTTTTCAC
TGCATTCTAGTTGTGGTTTGTCCAAACTCATCAATGTATCTTATCATGTCTGTATACCGTCGACCTCTAG
CTAGAGCTTGGCGTAATCATGGTCATAGCTGTTTCCTGTGTGAAATTGTTATCCGCTCACAATTCCACAC
AACATACGAGCCGGAAGCATAAAGTGTAAAGCCTAGGGTGCCTAATGAGTGAGCTAACTCACATTAATTG
CGTTGCGCTCACTGCCCGCTTTCCAGTCGGGAAACCTGTCGTGCCAGCTGCATTAATGAATCGGCCAACG
CGCGGGGAGAGGCGGTTTGCGTATTGGGCGCTCTTCCGCTTCCTCGCTCACTGACTCGCTGCGCTCGGTC
GTTCGGCTGCGGCGAGCGGTATCAGCTCACTCAAAGGCGGTAATACGGTTATCCACAGAATCAGGGGATA
ACGCAGGAAAGAACATGTGAGCAAAAGGCCAGCAAAAGGCCAGGAACCGTAAAAAGGCCGCGTTGCTGGC
GTTTTTCCATAGGCTCCGCCCCCCTGACGAGCATCACAAAAATCGACGCTCAAGTCAGAGGTGGCGAAAC
CCGACAGGACTATAAAGATACCAGGCGTTTCCCCCTGGAAGCTCCCTCGTGCGCTCTCCTGTTCCGACCC
TGCCGCTTACCGGATACCTGTCCGCCTTTCTCCCTTCGGGAAGCGTGGCGCTTTCTCATAGCTCACGCTG
TAGGTATCTCAGTTCGGTGTAGGTCGTTCGCTCCAAGCTGGGCTGTGTGCACGAACCCCCCGTTCAGCCC
GACCGCTGCGCCTTATCCGGTAACTATCGTCTTGAGTCCAACCCGGTAAGACACGACTTATCGCCACTGG
CAGCAGCCACTGGTAACAGGATTAGCAGAGCGAGGTATGTAGGCGGTGCTACAGAGTTCTTGAAGTGGTG
GCCTAACTACGGCTACACTAGAAGAACAGTATTTGGTATCTGCGCTCTGCTGAAGCCAGTTACCTTCGGA
AAAAGAGTTGGTAGCTCTTGATCCGGCAAACAAACCACCGCTGGTAGCGGTGGTTTTTTTGTTTGCAAGC
AGCAGATTACGCGCAGAAAAAAAGGATCTCAAGAAGATCCTTTGATCTTTTCTACGGGGTCTGACGCTCA
GTGGAACGAAAACTCACGTTAAGGGATTTTGGTCATGAGATTATCAAAAAGGATCTTCACCTAGATCCTT
TTAAATTAAAAATGAAGTTTTAAATCAATCTAAAGTATATATGAGTAAACTTGGTCTGACAGTTACCAAT
GCTTAATCAGTGAGGCACCTATCTCAGCGATCTGTCTATTTCGTTCATCCATAGTTGCCTGACTCCCCGT
CGTGTAGATAACTACGATACGGGAGGGCTTACCATCTGGCCCCAGTGCTGCAATGATACCGCGAGACCCA
CGCTCACCGGCTCCAGATTTATCAGCAATAAACCAGCCAGCCGGAAGGGCCGAGCGCAGAAGTGGTCCTG
CAACTTTATCCGCCTCCATCCAGTCTATTAATTGTTGCCGGGAAGCTAGAGTAAGTAGTTCGCCAGTTAA
TAGTTTGCGCAACGTTGTTGCCATTGCTACAGGCATCGTGGTGTCACGCTCGTCGTTTGGTATGGCTTCA
TTCAGCTCCGGTTCCCAACGATCAAGGCGAGTTACATGATCCCCCATGTTGTGCAAAAAAGCGGTTAGCT
CCTTCGGTCCTCCGATCGTTGTCAGAAGTAAGTTGGCCGCAGTGTTATCACTCATGGTTATGGCAGCACT
GCATAATTCTCTTACTGTCATGCCATCCGTAAGATGCTTTTCTGTGACTGGTGAGTACTCAACCAAGTCA
TTCTGAGAATAGTGTATGCGGCGACCGAGTTGCTCTTGCCCGGCGTCAATACGGGATAATACCGCGCCAC
ATAGCAGAACTTTAAAAGTGCTCATCATTGGAAAACGTTCTTCGGGGCGAAAACTCTCAAGGATCTTACC
GCTGTTGAGATCCAGTTCGATGTAACCCACTCGTGCACCCAACTGATCTTCAGCATCTTTTACTTTCACC
AGCGTTTCTGGGTGAGCAAAAACAGGAAGGCAAAATGCCGCAAAAAAGGGAATAAGGGCGACACGGAAAT
GTTGAATACTCATACTCTTCCTTTTTCAATATTATTGAAGCATTTATCAGGGTTATTGTCTCATGAGCGG
ATACATATTTGAATGTATTTAGAAAAATAAACAAATAGGGGTTCCGCGCACATTTCCCCGAAAAGTGCCA
CCTGACGTCGACGGATCGGGAGATCGATCTCCCGATCCCCTAGGGTCGACTCTCAGTACAATCTGCTCTG
ATGCCGCATAGTTAAGCCAGTATCTGCTCCCTGCTTGTGTGTTGGAGGTCGCTGAGTAGTGCGCGAGCAA
AATTTAAGCTACAACAAGGCAAGGCTTGACCGACAATTGCATGAAGAATCTGCTTAGGGTTAGGCGTTTT
GCGCTGCTTCGCGATGTACGGGCCAGATAT
Features (pLannotate 1.2.2; 14 found; start..end, strand, type, name):
      8..387     +  enhancer       CMV enhancer: human cytomegalovirus immediate early enhancer
    389..664     +  promoter       chicken β-actin promoter: No description available
    665..1677    +  intron         chimeric intron: chimera between introns from chicken β-actin and rabbit β-globin
   1744..5847    +  CDS            Cas9: Cas9 (Csn1) endonuclease from the Streptococcus pyogenes Type II CRISPR/Cas system generates RNA-guided double strand breaks in DNA
   5950..6669    +  CDS            EGFP: the original enhanced GFP (Yang et al., 1996) mammalian codon-optimized
   6712..6833    +  polyA_signal   SV40 poly(A) signal: SV40 polyadenylation signal
   6906..6922    -  protein_bind   lac operator: The lac repressor binds to the lac operator to inhibit transcription in E. coli. This inhibition can be relieved by adding lactose or isopropyl-β-D-thiogalactopyranoside (IPTG). lac repressor encoded by lacI
   6930..6960    -  promoter       lac promoter: promoter for the E. coli lac operon
   6975..6996    -  protein_bind   CAP binding site: CAP binding activates transcription in the presence of cAMP. E. coli catabolite activator protein
   7009..7101    -  CDS            lacI (fragment): lac repressor; lacI; The lac repressor binds to the lac operator to inhibit transcription in E. coli. This inhibition can be relieved by adding lactose or isopropyl-β-D-thiogalactopyranoside (IPTG).
   7284..7872    -  rep_origin     ori: high-copy-number ColE1/pMB1/pBR322/pUC origin of replication
   8043..8903    -  CDS            AmpR: β-lactamase; bla; confers resistance to ampicillin, carbenicillin, and related antibiotics
   8904..9008    -  promoter       AmpR promoter: bla
   9079..9123    -  misc_feature   bom (fragment): basis of mobility region from pBR322
