[The description below was written by a language model from this plasmid's Addgene catalogue record and pLannotate feature annotations shown in this document.]
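Description:
pCas9D10A_GFP is a mammalian expression plasmid of about 9.3 kb, built on a pCAG backbone, that co-expresses a human codon-optimized Streptococcus pyogenes Cas9 carrying the D10A substitution together with GFP. It is propagated in E. coli through a high-copy ColE1/pUC-type origin and selected with ampicillin via the β-lactamase gene and its native promoter. The backbone also retains remnants of standard cloning vectors, namely a lac promoter/operator with a CAP binding site, a short lacI fragment and a bom fragment, which play no role in the mammalian payload. No mammalian selection marker is annotated.

The expression cassette is driven by the composite CAG promoter, annotated here as the CMV immediate-early enhancer, the chicken β-actin promoter and a chimeric β-actin/β-globin intron. This arrangement gives strong, sustained transcription, and the record describes the plasmid as optimized for human pluripotent stem cells. The Cas9 open reading frame is followed by EGFP, and the catalogue entry describes a 2A peptide linking them. The 2A sequence is not separately annotated but would lie in the gap between the two coding regions, so that a single transcript yields separate nuclease and fluorescent proteins. An SV40 polyadenylation signal terminates the transcript.

The D10A change inactivates the RuvC catalytic domain, converting Cas9 from a double-strand nuclease into a nickase that cuts only one DNA strand. No guide RNA cassette is present, so guides must be supplied from a separate construct. GFP fluorescence marks transfected cells, which would allow their identification or sorting in genome-editing experiments.
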