Addgene plasmid #44720: pCas9D10A_GFP
Purpose: Co-expression of human codon-optimized Cas9 (D10A) mutant nickase and GFP, plasmid optimized for expression in human pluripotent stem cells
Depositing lab: Kiran Musunuru. Depositing organization: Harvard University. Publication: Enhanced efficiency of human pluripotent stem cell genome editing through replacing TALENs with CRISPRs. Ding Q, Regan SN, Xia Y, Oostrom LA, Cowan CA, Musunuru K. Cell Stem Cell. 2013 Apr 4;12(4):393-4. doi: 10.1016/j.stem.2013.03.006. PubMed 23561441.
Backbone
  Vector backbone: pCAG
  Backbone size w/o insert (bp): 4200
  Total vector size (bp): 9271
  Vector type: Mammalian Expression, CRISPR
Growth in bacteria
  Bacterial resistance: Ampicillin, 100 μg/mL
  Growth temperature: 37°C
  Growth strain: DH5alpha
  Copy number: Unknown
Gene/Insert
  Gene/Insert name: Cas9D10A-2A-GFP
  Species: Synthetic
  Insert size (bp): 4926
  Mutation: D10A mutation- nickase mutant
  Promoter: CAG
  Tag / fusion protein: 2A-GFP (C terminal on insert)
  Cloning method: Unknown
  Sequencing primers: 5′ ggctctagtgcctctgctaacc; 3′ M13R
Resource information
  A portion of this plasmid was derived from a plasmid made by: George Church
Terms and licenses: Academic/Nonprofit Terms; Industry Terms: Not Available to Industry
Depositor comments: For more information on Musunuru Lab CRISPR Plasmids please refer to: http://www.addgene.org/crispr/Musunuru/
How to cite: pCas9D10A_GFP was a gift from Kiran Musunuru (Addgene plasmid # 44720 ; http://n2t.net/addgene:44720 ; RRID:Addgene_44720)
