>Addgene plasmid #44720 | pCas9D10A_GFP | addgene partial sequence | sequence record 72755 | hdCas9-R2  5'-CCGGCTTTATCCAACTCAGAC-3'
TCAGCCTTAGTCAGATTATCGAACTTCCGTTGTGTGATCAGTTTGGCGTTCAGCAGCTGCCGCCAATAAT
TTTTCATTTTCTTGACAACTTCTTCTGAGGGGACGTTATCACTCTTCCCTCTATTTTTATCGGATCTTGT
CAACACTTTATTATCAATAGAATCATCTTTGAGAAAAGACTGGGGCACGATATGATCCACGTCGTAGTCG
GAGAGCCGATTGATGTCCAGTTCCTGATCCACGTACATGTCCCTGCCGTTCTGCAGGTAGTACAGGTAGA
GCTTCTCATTCTGAAGCTGGGTGTTTTCAACTGGGTGTTCCTTAAGGATTTGGGACCCCAGTTCTTTTAT
ACCCTCTTCAATCCTCTTCATCCTTTCCCTACTGTTCTTCTGTCCCTTCTGGGTAGTTTGGTTCTCTCGG
GCCATCTCGATAACGATATTCTCGGGCTTATGCCTTCCCATTACTTTGACGAGTTCATCCACGACCTTAA
CGGTCTGCAGTATTCCCTTTTTGATAGCTGGGCTACCTGCAAGATTAGCGATGTGCTCGTGAAGACTGTC
CCCCTGGCCAGAAACTTGTGCTTTCTGGATGTCCTCCTTAAAGGTGAGAGAGTCATCATGGATCAACTGC
ATGAAGTTCCGGTTGGCAAATCCATCGGACTTAAGAAAATCCAGGATTGTCTTTCCACTCTGCTTGTCTC
GGATCCCATTGATCAGTTTTCTTGACAGCCGCCCCCATCCTGTATATCGGCGCCTCTTGAGCTGTTTCAT
GACTTTGTCGTCGAAGAGATGAGCGTAAGTTTTCAAGCGTTCTTCAATCATCTCCCTATCTTCAAACAAC
GTAAGGGTGAGGACAATGTCCTCAAGAATGTCCTCGTTCTCCTCATTGTCCAGGAAGTCCTTGTCTTTAA
TGATTTTCAGGAGATCGTGATACGTTCCCAGGGATGCGTTGAAGCGATCCTCCACTCCGCTGATTTCAAC
AGAGTCGAAACATTCAATCTTTTTGAAATAGTCTTCTTTGAGCTGTTTCACGGTAACTTTCCGGTTCGTC
TTGAAGAGGAGGTCCACGATAGCTTTCTTCTGCT
