>Addgene plasmid #44720 | pCas9D10A_GFP | addgene partial sequence | sequence record 72756 | pCAG-F 5'-GCAACGTGCTGGTTATTGTG-3'
GGCCGCCACCATGGACAAGAAGTACTCCATTGGGCTCGCTATCGGCACAAACAGCGTCGGCTGGGCCGTC
ATTACGGACGAGTACAAGGTGCCGAGCAAAAAATTCAAAGTTCTGGGCAATACCGATCGCCACAGCATAA
AGAAGAACCTCATTGGCGCCCTCCTGTTCGACTCCGGGGAGACGGCCGAAGCCACGCGGCTCAAAAGAAC
AGCACGGCGCAGATATACCCGCAGAAAGAATCGGATCTGCTACCTGCAGGAGATCTTTAGTAATGAGATG
GCTAAGGTGGATGACTCTTTCTTCCATAGGCTGGAGGAGTCCTTTTTGGTGGAGGAGGATAAAAAGCACG
AGCGCCACCCAATCTTTGGCAATATCGTGGACGAGGTGGCGTACCATGAAAAGTACCCAACCATATATCA
TCTGAGGAAGAAGCTTGTAGACAGTACTGATAAGGCTGACTTGCGGTTGATCTATCTCGCGCTGGCGCAT
ATGATCAAATTTCGGGGACACTTCCTCATCGAGGGGGACCTGAACCCAGACAACAGCGATGTCGACAAAC
TCTTTATCCAACTGGTTCAGACTTACAATCAGCTTTTCGAAGAGAACCCGATCAACGCATCCGGAGTTGA
CGCCAAAGCAATCCTGAGCGCTAGGCTGTCCAAATCCCGGCGGCTCGAAAACCTCATCGCACAGCTCCCT
GGGGAGAAGAAGAACGGCCTGTTTGGTAATCTTATCGCCCTGTCACTCGGGCTGACCCCCAACTTTAAAT
CTAACTTCGACCTGGCCGAAGATGCCAAGCTTCAACTGAGCAAAGACACCTACGATGATGATCTCGACAA
TCTGCTGGCCCAGATCGGCGACCAGTACGCAGACCTTTTTTTGGCGGCAAAGAACCTGTCAGACGCCATT
CTGCTGAGTGATATTCTGCGAGTGAACACGGAGATCACCAA
