>Addgene plasmid #44720 | pCas9D10A_GFP | addgene partial sequence | sequence record 72757 | EGFP_N
CCCGGTGAACAGCTCCTCGCCCTTGCTCACCATTGGGCCGGGATTCTCCTCCACGTCACCGCATGTTAGA
AGACTTCCTCTGCCCTCTCCGCCGCCGGACCTCACCTTCCTCTTCTTCTTGGGGTCAGCCCTGCTGTCTC
CACCGAGCTGAGAGAGGTCGATTCTTGTTTCATAGAGCCCCGTAATTGACTGATGAATCAGTGTGGCGTC
CAGGACCTCCTTTGTAGAGGTGTACCGCTTTCTGTCTATGGTGGTGTCGAAGTACTTGAAGGCTGCAGGC
GCGCCCAAGTTGGTCAGAGTAAACAAGTGGATAATGTTTTCTGCCTGCTCCCTGATGGGCTTATCCCTGT
GCTTATTGTAAGCAGAAAGCACCTTATCGAGGTTAGCGTCGGCGAGGATCACTCTTTTGGAGAATTCGCT
TATTTGCTCGATGATCTCATCAAGGTAGTGTTTGTGTTGTTCCACGAACAGCTGCTTCTGCTCATTATCT
TCGGGAGACCCTTTGAGCTTTTCATAGTGGCTGGCCAGATACAAGAAATTAACGTATTTAGAGGGCAGTG
CCAGCTCGTTACCTTTCTGCAGCTCGCCCGCACTAGCGAGCATTCGTTTCCGGCCGTTTTCAAGCTCAAA
GAGAGAGTACTTGGGAAGCTTAATGATGAGGTCTTTTTTGACCTCTTTATATCCTTTCGCCTCGAGAAAG
TCGATGGGGTTTTTTTCGAAGCTTGATCGCTCCATGATTGTGATGCCCAGCAGTTCCTTGACGCTTTTGA
GTTTTTTAGACTTCCCTTTCTCCACTTTGGCCACAACCAGTACACTGTAAGCGACTGTAGGAGAATCGAA
TCCGCCGTATTTCTTGGGGTCCCAATCTTTTTTGCGTGCGATCAGCTTGTCGCTGTTCCTTTTCGGGAGG
ATACTTTCCTTGGAGAAGCCTCCGGTCTGTACTTCGGTCTTTTTAACGATGTTCACCTGCGGCATGGACA
GGACCTTCCGGACTGTC
