>Addgene plasmid #44720 | pCas9D10A_GFP | addgene partial sequence | sequence record 179978 | Addgene partial plasmid next-generation sequencing result (a portion of the CAG promoter is not represented)
CCCCCCCCCCGCCCCCATCGCTGCACAAAATAATTAAAAAATAAATAAATACAAAATTGGGGGTGGGGAG
GGGGGGGAGATGGGGAGAGTGAAGCAGAACGTGGGGCTCACCTCGACCATGGTAATAGCGATGACTAATA
CGTAGATGTACTGCCAAGTAGGAAAGTCCCATAAGGTCATGTACTGGGCATAATGCCAGGCGGGCCATTT
ACCGTCATTGACGTCAATAGGGGGCGTACTTGGCATATGATACACTTGATGTACTGCCAAGTGGGCAGTT
TACCGTAAATACTCCACCCATTGACGTCAATGGAAAGTCCCTATTGGCGTTACTATGGGAACATACGTCA
TTATTGACGTCAATGGGCGGGGGTCGTTGGGCGGTCAGCCAGGCGGGCCATTTACCGTAAGTTATGTAAC
GCGGAACTCCATATATGGGCTATGAACTAATGACCCCGTAATTGATTACTATTAATAACTAGTCAATAAT
CAATGTCAACGCGTATATCTGGCCCGTACATCGCGAAGCAGCGCAAAACGCCTAACCCTAAGCAGATTCT
TCATGCAATTGTCGGTCAAGCCTTGCCTTGTTGTAGCTTAAATTTTGCTCGCGCACTACTCAGCGACCTC
CAACACACAAGCAGGGAGCAGATACTGGCTTAACTATGCGGCATCAGAGCAGATTGTACTGAGAGTCGAC
CCTAGGGGATCGGGAGATCGATCTCCCGATCCGTCGACGTCAGGTGGCACTTTTCGGGGAAATGTGCGCG
GAACCCCTATTTGTTTATTTTTCTAAATACATTCAAATATGTATCCGCTCATGAGACAATAACCCTGATA
AATGCTTCAATAATATTGAAAAAGGAAGAGTATGAGTATTCAACATTTCCGTGTCGCCCTTATTCCCTTT
TTTGCGGCATTTTGCCTTCCTGTTTTTGCTCACCCAGAAACGCTGGTGAAAGTAAAAGATGCTGAAGATC
AGTTGGGTGCACGAGTGGGTTACATCGAACTGGATCTCAACAGCGGTAAGATCCTTGAGAGTTTTCGCCC
CGAAGAACGTTTTCCAATGATGAGCACTTTTAAAGTTCTGCTATGTGGCGCGGTATTATCCCGTATTGAC
GCCGGGCAAGAGCAACTCGGTCGCCGCATACACTATTCTCAGAATGACTTGGTTGAGTACTCACCAGTCA
CAGAAAAGCATCTTACGGATGGCATGACAGTAAGAGAATTATGCAGTGCTGCCATAACCATGAGTGATAA
CACTGCGGCCAACTTACTTCTGACAACGATCGGAGGACCGAAGGAGCTAACCGCTTTTTTGCACAACATG
GGGGATCATGTAACTCGCCTTGATCGTTGGGAACCGGAGCTGAATGAAGCCATACCAAACGACGAGCGTG
ACACCACGATGCCTGTAGCAATGGCAACAACGTTGCGCAAACTATTAACTGGCGAACTACTTACTCTAGC
TTCCCGGCAACAATTAATAGACTGGATGGAGGCGGATAAAGTTGCAGGACCACTTCTGCGCTCGGCCCTT
CCGGCTGGCTGGTTTATTGCTGATAAATCTGGAGCCGGTGAGCGTGGGTCTCGCGGTATCATTGCAGCAC
TGGGGCCAGATGGTAAGCCCTCCCGTATCGTAGTTATCTACACGACGGGGAGTCAGGCAACTATGGATGA
ACGAAATAGACAGATCGCTGAGATAGGTGCCTCACTGATTAAGCATTGGTAACTGTCAGACCAAGTTTAC
TCATATATACTTTAGATTGATTTAAAACTTCATTTTTAATTTAAAAGGATCTAGGTGAAGATCCTTTTTG
ATAATCTCATGACCAAAATCCCTTAACGTGAGTTTTCGTTCCACTGAGCGTCAGACCCCGTAGAAAAGAT
CAAAGGATCTTCTTGAGATCCTTTTTTTCTGCGCGTAATCTGCTGCTTGCAAACAAAAAAACCACCGCTA
CCAGCGGTGGTTTGTTTGCCGGATCAAGAGCTACCAACTCTTTTTCCGAAGGTAACTGGCTTCAGCAGAG
CGCAGATACCAAATACTGTTCTTCTAGTGTAGCCGTAGTTAGGCCACCACTTCAAGAACTCTGTAGCACC
GCCTACATACCTCGCTCTGCTAATCCTGTTACCAGTGGCTGCTGCCAGTGGCGATAAGTCGTGTCTTACC
GGGTTGGACTCAAGACGATAGTTACCGGATAAGGCGCAGCGGTCGGGCTGAACGGGGGGTTCGTGCACAC
AGCCCAGCTTGGAGCGAACGACCTACACCGAACTGAGATACCTACAGCGTGAGCTATGAGAAAGCGCCAC
GCTTCCCGAAGGGAGAAAGGCGGACAGGTATCCGGTAAGCGGCAGGGTCGGAACAGGAGAGCGCACGAGG
GAGCTTCCAGGGGGAAACGCCTGGTATCTTTATAGTCCTGTCGGGTTTCGCCACCTCTGACTTGAGCGTC
GATTTTTGTGATGCTCGTCAGGGGGGCGGAGCCTATGGAAAAACGCCAGCAACGCGGCCTTTTTACGGTT
CCTGGCCTTTTGCTGGCCTTTTGCTCACATGTTCTTTCCTGCGTTATCCCCTGATTCTGTGGATAACCGT
ATTACCGCCTTTGAGTGAGCTGATACCGCTCGCCGCAGCCGAACGACCGAGCGCAGCGAGTCAGTGAGCG
AGGAAGCGGAAGAGCGCCCAATACGCAAACCGCCTCTCCCCGCGCGTTGGCCGATTCATTAATGCAGCTG
GCACGACAGGTTTCCCGACTGGAAAGCGGGCAGTGAGCGCAACGCAATTAATGTGAGTTAGCTCACTCAT
TAGGCACCCTAGGCTTTACACTTTATGCTTCCGGCTCGTATGTTGTGTGGAATTGTGAGCGGATAACAAT
TTCACACAGGAAACAGCTATGACCATGATTACGCCAAGCTCTAGCTAGAGGTCGACGGTATACAGACATG
ATAAGATACATTGATGAGTTTGGACAAACCACAACTAGAATGCAGTGAAAAAAATGCTTTATTTGTGAAA
TTTGTGATGCTATTGCTTTATTTGTAACCATTATAAGCTGCAATAAACAAGTTGGGGTGGGCGAAGAACT
CCAGCATGAGATCCCCGCGCTGCAGTTACTTGTACAGCTCGTCCATGCCGAGAGTGATCCCGGCGGCGGT
CACGAACTCCAGCAGGACCATGTGATCGCGCTTCTCGTTGGGGTCTTTGCTCAGGGCGGACTGGGTGCTC
AGGTAGTGGTTGTCGGGCAGCAGCACGGGGCCGTCGCCGATGGGGGTGTTCTGCTGGTAGTGGTCGGCGA
GCTGCACGCTGCCGTCCTCGATGTTGTGGCGGATCTTGAAGTTCACCTTGATGCCGTTCTTCTGCTTGTC
GGCCATGATATAGACGTTGTGGCTGTTGTAGTTGTACTCCAGCTTGTGCCCCAGGATGTTGCCGTCCTCC
TTGAAGTCGATGCCCTTCAGCTCGATGCGGTTCACCAGGGTGTCGCCCTCGAACTTCACCTCGGCGCGGG
TCTTGTAGTTGCCGTCGTCCTTGAAGAAGATGGTGCGCTCCTGGACGTAGCCTTCGGGCATGGCGGACTT
GAAGAAGTCGTGCTGCTTCATGTGGTCGGGGTAGCGGCTGAAGCACTGCACGCCGTAGGTCAGGGTGGTC
ACGAGGGTGGGCCAGGGCACGGGCAGCTTGCCGGTGGTGCAGATGAACTTCAGGGTCAGCTTGCCGTAGG
TGGCATCGCCCTCGCCCTCGCCGGACACGCTGAACTTGTGGCCGTTTACGTCGCCGTCCAGCTCGACCAG
GATGGGCACCACCCCGGTGAACAGCTCCTCGCCCTTGCTCACCATTGGGCCGGGATTCTCCTCCACGTCA
CCGCATGTTAGAAGACTTCCTCTGCCCTCTCCGCCGCCGGACCTCACCTTCCTCTTCTTCTTGGGGTCAG
CCCTGCTGTCTCCACCGAGCTGAGAGAGGTCGATTCTTGTTTCATAGAGCCCCGTAATTGACTGATGAAT
CAGTGTGGCGTCCAGGACCTCCTTTGTAGAGGTGTACCGCTTTCTGTCTATGGTGGTGTCGAAGTACTTG
AAGGCTGCAGGCGCGCCCAAGTTGGTCAGAGTAAACAAGTGGATAATGTTTTCTGCCTGCTCCCTGATGG
GCTTATCCCTGTGCTTATTGTAAGCAGAAAGCACCTTATCGAGGTTAGCGTCGGCGAGGATCACTCTTTT
GGAGAATTCGCTTATTTGCTCGATGATCTCATCAAGGTAGTGTTTGTGTTGTTCCACGAACAGCTGCTTC
TGCTCATTATCTTCGGGAGACCCTTTGAGCTTTTCATAGTGGCTGGCCAGATACAAGAAATTAACGTATT
TAGAGGGCAGTGCCAGCTCGTTACCTTTCTGCAGCTCGCCCGCACTAGCGAGCATTCGTTTCCGGCCGTT
TTCAAGCTCAAAGAGAGAGTACTTGGGAAGCTTAATGATGAGGTCTTTTTTGACCTCTTTATATCCTTTC
GCCTCGAGAAAGTCGATGGGGTTTTTTTCGAAGCTTGATCGCTCCATGATTGTGATGCCCAGCAGTTCCT
TGACGCTTTTGAGTTTTTTAGACTTCCCTTTCTCCACTTTGGCCACAACCAGTACACTGTAAGCGACTGT
AGGAGAATCGAATCCGCCGTATTTCTTGGGGTCCCAATCTTTTTTGCGTGCGATCAGCTTGTCGCTGTTC
CTTTTCGGGAGGATACTTTCCTTGGAGAAGCCTCCGGTCTGTACTTCGGTCTTTTTAACGATGTTCACCT
GCGGCATGGACAGGACCTTCCGGACTGTCGCGAAATCCCTACCCTTGTCCCACACGATTTCTCCTGTTTC
TCCGTTTGTTTCGATAAGTGGTCGCTTCCGAATCTCTCCATTGGCCAGTGTAATCTCGGTCTTGAAAAAA
TTCATAATATTGCTGTAAAAGAAGTACTTAGCGGTGGCCTTGCCTATTTCCTGCTCAGACTTTGCGATCA
TTTTCCTAACATCGTACACTTTATAGTCTCCGTAAACAAATTCAGATTCAAGCTTGGGATATTTTTTGAT
AAGTGCAGTGCCTACCACTGCATTCAGGTAGGCATCATGCGCATGGTGGTAATTGTTGATCTCTCTCACC
TTATAAAACTGAAAGTCCTTTCTGAAATCTGAGACCAGCTTAGACTTCAGAGTAATAACTTTCACCTCTC
GAATCAGTTTGTCATTTTCATCGTACTTGGTGTTCATGCGTGAATCGAGAATTTGGGCCACGTGCTTGGT
GATCTGGCGTGTCTCAACAAGCTGCCTTTTGATGAAGCCGGCTTTATCCAACTCAGACAGGCCACCTCGT
TCAGCCTTAGTCAGATTATCGAACTTCCGTTGTGTGATCAGTTTGGCGTTCAGCAGCTGCCGCCAATAAT
TTTTCATTTTCTTGACAACTTCTTCTGAGGGGACGTTATCACTCTTCCCTCTATTTTTATCGGATCTTGT
CAACACTTTATTATCAATAGAATCATCTTTGAGAAAAGACTGGGGCACGATATGATCCACGTCGTAGTCG
GAGAGCCGATTGATGTCCAGTTCCTGATCCACGTACATGTCCCTGCCGTTCTGCAGGTAGTACAGGTAGA
GCTTCTCATTCTGAAGCTGGGTGTTTTCAACTGGGTGTTCCTTAAGGATTTGGGACCCCAGTTCTTTTAT
ACCCTCTTCAATCCTCTTCATCCTTTCCCTACTGTTCTTCTGTCCCTTCTGGGTAGTTTGGTTCTCTCGG
GCCATCTCGATAACGATATTCTCGGGCTTATGCCTTCCCATTACTTTGACGAGTTCATCCACGACCTTAA
CGGTCTGCAGTATTCCCTTTTTGATAGCTGGGCTACCTGCAAGATTAGCGATGTGCTCGTGAAGACTGTC
CCCCTGGCCAGAAACTTGTGCTTTCTGGATGTCCTCCTTAAAGGTGAGAGAGTCATCATGGATCAACTGC
ATGAAGTTCCGGTTGGCAAATCCATCGGACTTAAGAAAATCCAGGATTGTCTTTCCACTCTGCTTGTCTC
GGATCCCATTGATCAGTTTTCTTGACAGCCGCCCCCATCCTGTATATCGGCGCCTCTTGAGCTGTTTCAT
GACTTTGTCGTCGAAGAGATGAGCGTAAGTTTTCAAGCGTTCTTCAATCATCTCCCTATCTTCAAACAAC
GTAAGGGTGAGGACAATGTCCTCAAGAATGTCCTCGTTCTCCTCATTGTCCAGGAAGTCCTTGTCTTTAA
TGATTTTCAGGAGATCGTGATACGTTCCCAGGGATGCGTTGAAGCGATCCTCCACTCCGCTGATTTCAAC
AGAGTCGAAACATTCAATCTTTTTGAAATAGTCTTCTTTGAGCTGTTTCACGGTAACTTTCCGGTTCGTC
TTGAAGAGGAGGTCCACGATAGCTTTCTTCTGCTCTCCAGACAGGAATGCTGGCTTTCTCATCCCTTCTG
TGACGTATTTGACCTTGGTGAGCTCGTTATAAACTGTGAAGTACTCGTACAGCAGAGAGTGTTTAGGAAG
CACCTTTTCGTTAGGCAGATTTTTATCAAAGTTAGTCATCCTTTCGATGAAGGACTGGGCAGAGGCCCCC
TTATCCACGACTTCCTCGAAGTTCCAGGGAGTGATGGTCTCTTCTGATTTGCGAGTCATCCACGCGAATC
TGGAATTTCCCCGGGCGAGGGGGCCTACATAGTAGGGTATCCGAAATGTGAGGATTTTCTCAATCTTTTC
CCTGTTATCTTTCAAAAAGGGGTAGAAATCCTCTTGCCGCCTGAGGATAGCGTGCAGTTCGCCCAGGTGA
ATCTGGTGGGGGATGCTTCCATTGTCGAAAGTGCGCTGTTTGCGCAACAGATCTTCTCTGTTAAGCTTTA
CCAGCAGCTCCTCGGTGCCGTCCATTTTTTCCAAGATGGGCTTAATAAATTTGTAAAATTCCTCCTGGCT
TGCTCCGCCGTCAATGTATCCGGCGTAGCCATTTTTAGACTGATCGAAGAAAATTTCCTTGTACTTCTCA
GGCAGTTGCTGTCTGACAAGGGCCTTCAGCAAAGTCAAGTCTTGGTGGTGCTCATCATAGCGCTTGATCA
TACTAGCGCTCAGCGGAGCTTTGGTGATCTCCGTGTTCACTCGCAGAATATCACTCAGCAGAATGGCGTC
TGACAGGTTCTTTGCCGCCAAAAAAAGGTCTGCGTACTGGTCGCCGATCTGGGCCAGCAGATTGTCGAGA
TCATCATCGTAGGTGTCTTTGCTCAGTTGAAGCTTGGCATCTTCGGCCAGGTCGAAGTTAGATTTAAAGT
TGGGGGTCAGCCCGAGTGACAGGGCGATAAGATTACCAAACAGGCCGTTCTTCTTCTCCCCAGGGAGCTG
TGCGATGAGGTTTTCGAGCCGCCGGGATTTGGACAGCCTAGCGCTCAGGATTGCTTTGGCGTCAACTCCG
GATGCGTTGATCGGGTTCTCTTCGAAAAGCTGATTGTAAGTCTGAACCAGTTGGATAAAGAGTTTGTCGA
CATCGCTGTTGTCTGGGTTCAGGTCCCCCTCGATGAGGAAGTGTCCCCGAAATTTGATCATATGCGCCAG
CGCGAGATAGATCAACCGCAAGTCAGCCTTATCAGTACTGTCTACAAGCTTCTTCCTCAGATGATATATG
GTTGGGTACTTTTCATGGTACGCCACCTCGTCCACGATATTGCCAAAGATTGGGTGGCGCTCGTGCTTTT
TATCCTCCTCCACCAAAAAGGACTCCTCCAGCCTATGGAAGAAAGAGTCATCCACCTTAGCCATCTCATT
ACTAAAGATCTCCTGCAGGTAGCAGATCCGATTCTTTCTGCGGGTATATCTGCGCCGTGCTGTTCTTTTG
AGCCGCGTGGCTTCGGCCGTCTCCCCGGAGTCGAACAGGAGGGCGCCAATGAGGTTCTTCTTTATGCTGT
GGCGATCGGTATTGCCCAGAACTTTGAATTTTTTGCTCGGCACCTTGTACTCGTCCGTAATGACGGCCCA
GCCGACGCTGTTTGTGCCGATAGCGAGCCCAATGGAGTACTTCTTGTCCATGGTGGCGGCCGCGAATTCT
TTGCCAAAATGATGAGACAGCACAATAACCAGCACGTTGCCCAGGAGCTGTAGGAAAAAGAAGAAGGCAT
GAACATGGTTAGCAGAGGCGCTAGAGCCGCCGGTCACACGCCAGAAGCCGAACCCCGCCCTGCCCCGTCC
CCCCCGAAGGCAGCCGTCCCCCCGCGGACAGCCCCGAGGCTGGAGAGGGAGAAGGGGACGGCGGCGCGGC
GACGCACGAAGGCCCTCCCCGCCCATTTCCTTCCTGCCGGCGCCGCACCGCTTCGCCCCGCGCCCGCTAG
AGGGGGTGCGGCGGCGCCTCCCAGATTTCGGCTCCGCACAGATTTGGGACAAAGGAAGTCCCTGCGCCCT
CTCGCACGATTACCATAAAAGGCAATGGCTGCGGCTCGCCGCGCCTCGACAGCCGCCGGCGCTCCGGGGG
CCGCCGCGCCCCTCCCCCGAGCCCTCCCCGGCCCGAG
